>Addgene plasmid #97110 | Tol2-lyzC-microRNA 101a-Dendra2 | addgene full sequence | sequence record 182596 | Addgene NGS Result
ATATCAGTGTTTTAGATTGAAGTACAATATTTATAGGTAAAATTCACCAGCATATGCTTAAAGATAGCCA
TGCTCCAGGTCCTTGTGTCCTTCTAAGGTCTGTTTGTGGTTTAAGCTGTTTGTTGACACACGCTTGTCAT
CTCCATTTTTCTGTGAAGTTATTGTCAGTTTATTGCACACTGGGTTGCATTAAGCTGCAGTTTTTTCACA
ACAGTTTTCCACATTGTAACAGTCAGTCTCCAAATTATTCCATCAGTCCTCAAATTTAGTCATTTGAGGC
CATGAAAACACTTAAAACTACATGAAGGTAGTTTGGCATTAGGTTTTAGACTTGTTCTTGTTTGGCATAT
TGCAACCTGTGTAAAAATGATTTGATTTTTATTTTTTTTTTTTTTTTTTCAGAAAGAAACGGTCCAAAAA
GAGTTATGTGAACATTTATCCATGTGTTTAATGTTTTTTAAATTAAAAAAAAACATTTTTATTAAACCAC
TTGTGACTAAACCTTTTTTAGTTATTCTATTTTGTGACGAGTCTGAATGGCCAAAGTACTCTTGAATCCA
AAATCTTTATAGTAAAATGTTTAATCTTACTTGCAGTGTTGGGTATAATTTGTAACAAAGTTGAATTCCA
TATCTGCTGAGTGAAAAAGTAAAGTAAGAGATTGCTGTAAATATTTAGGTTATTTATTTATTAATACAAT
ATAGAAAGTAACAAAACACAATGTAAAAAATCAATAAAGAAAGTAAATATTAAAAGTAATGATAAACTAA
TGATGTAAACAATATTAGCAACAAAGTTTGTACAATTCAGGGAGGGTAAAGAATTTCACCTAATAGTCAA
ACTCTGTATTAAATAATATAAAATCTTTGTTCTTAGTCTGAAGAGGAGACTGTGAGAGAAAGCTTACTGG
TTGTTAAATTAGAAAATTTGTAACTTGCAGATTAAAATGATTTAAATAATTTTATAAAGGCCATGTTTGA
AACAAATGTAAAAACATAATAAATGTTAAGAATTTCAGATATTGAGATTTTACAATTTAAAAAAAGCAAT
AAAGTAATAGCAGAGACCTACACTCTTAAAGTAAATTACCCAACTCTGCTTACTAGTAACTTTTGGAATA
GTTACTAGTATCCATTGAACAAATACTAGAATCTAATTAAATTGTGTGAGTGTCCAATGAAAAGATTCTT
GTATTTAAAACAGTACCAGTATCTATATATGTACAAAATTTAGTGCTAGCAAAATGCAAATAAATACTAC
TGCATATAATGGATTGCATTGTAAATCGACTCGCCATAATACATTTATTTCCTATTTTTACTTTTAACAA
AAAATAAGTTCACTGAGTATTTCATGTCATTAAATCGCATTAAACCTCTTGCATGCTTTATGTACACTAG
TGCAGTTCGCTAAATGACCACCGGTGTCACTAATAACACGATCGTTTCTGAATTCTGCATTAAACGCCAT
TTATACGTTGCTCTTATTAGTAAACAATTTCTCCATCATGAGCTCGACCAGTATTGCATATTTCATCCTC
TTAAATCCAGAGTTGTTTCTTTTAATCACTTTCTCTTCATGATAAAAGCAGTTTTTGGTTTTCAGAAGTT
TACAACAAACCCAGTCAGTTATTGCCTCAGCAAACACTGGAGCAACTGCACACTTGTGAAAAGCTTCTTG
CGAAACACAAACCTTTCTCTGGACTTATAAATAAAGGCATTCAGCAGCTCCACCATACACCTCCACTGGT
CTTGATAAAGCAGATATCAGCAGTGATACAGGTACCGCCACCATGGATGAGGAAATCGCTGCCCTGGTCG
TTGACAACGGCTCCGGTATGTGCAAAGCCGGTTTTGCTGGAGATGATGCCCCTCGTGCTGTTTTCCCCTC
CATTGTTGGACGACCCAGACATCAGGTACATTTAATAAACCATCCTAATAACATGTTAATCATATTGAAC
CACATTAAACTCTCATTTGTGCATTTTACATCTTTTAAAACCGATTTATATTCGTTTTTAGATAATGAAG
TTTATTAAAGTGTTAATTCACAGCTTTATTGCTTGTTTTGAGAATCTGCTTGCATAAGTGATTTTTAAAC
TTGATCTGATTTTCGTTTGTTTCGAAGTTCTTCAGCTTTGAAAGTCAGATCTTCAATTCACAGCCATGCC
ATAGTTTTAGGATACAGTATAAGTAGACGAATTGGGATGCATCGTAGATTTTATGCTGTGTTTGTTATGG
TTTTTCAGTGGTAGAGATTTTCAGAGTATTATTAGGGTTATAGTCAGTGTCAGGTTTATTTATCGTCAGC
GTGATGGGCAAAAAACAGCTGGCAGTACGGGCTGAGAGGGTGCTGTAACTTATCCAATAAAAATATGCAA
TGTAGCCCAATCATGACATTATAGATGAACTGGATGGTAAAAGTTTGTTTTGTCATAGAATTCTTCATTG
AGTGCATCTACTCATGTCCTTAATCTATTTGCAGATGCATTAATTTGCTTCATTTTTTATATTCTGCAAT
TGGTATATTATGGATACCACTGTATCTGTGATATGTAAAGTCTAAGTTGTCGTCCTTGATGGATCATGGA
TGAGAAGATGTGTCAATCACCACCGCCCTGGATCTGCTAGATGTGACAGGCTGCCCTGGTTCAGTTATCA
CAGTGCTGATGCTGTCCATCTTAAAGGTACAGTACTGTGATAACTGAAGGATGGCTGCCATCTTGACATC
TTACCTCAGAAAGAGATTTGATTTCTGGTGAGAAAGAAGTAAATAACGAAGCCAACTGCTGTTACTCTCG
CCCAGAAATCTGCGCCAACATGGACACACCCAGTGGAGCAAGCCATCTGATTTTCATGGTCAGATTGTAA
AGAAGCAATTACTCTTGGACAGTTTAAGCAGAAAAGCCACCAAGTCAAGTCACTGGTCATATGATGAACT
CGAAGATCTAATAAAAGTTAATTTAAGCGTTCATTACAATAAATTCAAGTGAATCTGTTTTAAGCTAGCC
TTTAACGTTTTTAAATTCCTTCAAACAAATTAGTTCCTCTTTGCAGTTCCTCATTTCTCGGTGAGCTGGT
GCTTTAATCCCTTTACTTTTTCTTCCTCTAGGGAGTGATGGTTGGCATGGGACGAATTAATTCCTGCAGC
CCGGGGGTACCGGTCGCCACCATGAACACCCCGGGAATTAACCTGATCAAGGAGGACATGCGCGTGAAGG
TGCACATGGAGGGCAACGTGAACGGCCACGCCTTCGTGATCGAGGGCGAGGGCAAGGGCAAGCCCTACGA
GGGCACCCAGACCGCCAACCTGACCGTGAAGGAGGGCGCCCCCCTGCCCTTCAGCTACGACATCCTGACC
ACCGCCGTGCACTACGGCAACCGGGTGTTCACCAAGTACCCCGAGGACATCCCCGACTACTTCAAGCAGA
GCTTCCCCGAGGGCTACAGCTGGGAGCGCACCATGACCTTCGAGGACAAGGGCATCTGCACCATCCGCAG
CGACATCAGCCTGGAGGGCGACTGCTTCTTCCAGAACGTGCGCTTCAAGGGCACCAACTTCCCCCCCAAC
GGCCCCGTGATGCAGAAGAAAACCCTGAAGTGGGAGCCCAGCACCGAGAAGCTGCACGTGCGCGACGGCC
TGCTGGTGGGCAACATCAACATGGCCCTGCTGCTGGAGGGCGGCGGCCACTACCTGTGCGACTTCAAGAC
CACCTACAAGGCCAAGAAGGTGGTGCAGCTGCCCGACGCCCACTTCGTGGACCACCGCATCGAGATCCTG
GGCAACGACAGCGACTACAACAAGGTGAAGCTGTACGAGCACGCCGTGGCCCGCTACAGCCCCCTGCCCA
GCCAGGTGTGGTAATCTAGATCATAATCAGCCATACCACATTTGTAGAGGTTTTACTTGCTTTAAAAAAC
CTCCCACACCTCCCCCTGAACCTGAAACATAAAATGAATGCAATTGTTGTTGTTAACTTGTTTATTGCAG
CTTATAATGGTTACAAATAAAGCAATAGCATCACAAATTTCACAAATAAAGCATTTTTTTCACTGCATTC
TAGTTGTGGTTTGTCCAAACTCATCAATGTATCTTAAGGCGTAAATTGTAAGCGTTAATATTTTGTTAAA
ATTCGCGTTAAATTTTTGTTAAATCAGCTCATTTTTTAACCAATAGGCCGAAATCGGCGGATCCTGCGGC
CGCAAGGGAAAATAGAATGAAGTGATCTCCAAAAAATAAGTACTTTTTGACTGTAAATAAAATTGTAAGG
AGTAAAAAGTACTTTTTTTTCTAAAAAAATGTAATTAAGTAAAAGTAAAAGTAAAAGTATTGATTTTTAA
TTGTACTCAAGTAAAGTAAAAATCCCCAAAAATAATACTTAAGTACAGTAATCAAGTAAAATTACTCAAG
TACTTTACACCTCTGGTTCTTGACCCCCTACCTTCAGCAAGCCCAGCAGATCCACTAGATCTTTTGTTCC
CTTTAGTGAGGGTTAATTGCGCGCTTGGCGTAATCATGGTCATAGCTGTTTCCTGTGTGAAATTGTTATC
CGCTCACAATTCCACACAACATACGAGCCGGAAGCATAAAGTGTAAAGCCTGGGGTGCCTAATGAGTGAG
CTAACTCACATTAATTGCGTTGCGCTCACTGCCCGCTTTCCAGTCGGGAAACCTGTCGTGCCAGCTGCAT
TAATGAATCGGCCAACGCGCGGGGAGAGGCGGTTTGCGTATTGGGCGCTCTTCCGCTTCCTCGCTCACTG
ACTCGCTGCGCTCGGTCGTTCGGCTGCGGCGAGCGGTATCAGCTCACTCAAAGGCGGTAATACGGTTATC
CACAGAATCAGGGGATAACGCAGGAAAGAACATGTGAGCAAAAGGCCAGCAAAAGGCCAGGAACCGTAAA
AAGGCCGCGTTGCTGGCGTTTTTCCATAGGCTCCGCCCCCCTGACGAGCATCACAAAAATCGACGCTCAA
GTCAGAGGTGGCGAAACCCGACAGGACTATAAAGATACCAGGCGTTTCCCCCTGGAAGCTCCCTCGTGCG
CTCTCCTGTTCCGACCCTGCCGCTTACCGGATACCTGTCCGCCTTTCTCCCTTCGGGAAGCGTGGCGCTT
TCTCATAGCTCACGCTGTAGGTATCTCAGTTCGGTGTAGGTCGTTCGCTCCAAGCTGGGCTGTGTGCACG
AACCCCCCGTTCAGCCCGACCGCTGCGCCTTATCCGGTAACTATCGTCTTGAGTCCAACCCGGTAAGACA
CGACTTATCGCCACTGGCAGCAGCCACTGGTAACAGGATTAGCAGAGCGAGGTATGTAGGCGGTGCTACA
GAGTTCTTGAAGTGGTGGCCTAACTACGGCTACACTAGAAGAACAGTATTTGGTATCTGCGCTCTGCTGA
AGCCAGTTACCTTCGGAAAAAGAGTTGGTAGCTCTTGATCCGGCAAACAAACCACCGCTGGTAGCGGTGG
TTTTTTTGTTTGCAAGCAGCAGATTACGCGCAGAAAAAAAGGATCTCAAGAAGATCCTTTGATCTTTTCT
ACGGGGTCTGACGCTCAGTGGAACGAAAACTCACGTTAAGGGATTTTGGTCATGAGATTATCAAAAAGGA
TCTTCACCTAGATCCTTTTAAATTAAAAATGAAGTTTTAAATCAATCTAAAGTATATATGAGTAAACTTG
GTCTGACAGTTACCAATGCTTAATCAGTGAGGCACCTATCTCAGCGATCTGTCTATTTCGTTCATCCATA
GTTGCCTGACTCCCCGTCGTGTAGATAACTACGATACGGGAGGGCTTACCATCTGGCCCCAGTGCTGCAA
TGATACCGCGAGACCCACGCTCACCGGCTCCAGATTTATCAGCAATAAACCAGCCAGCCGGAAGGGCCGA
GCGCAGAAGTGGTCCTGCAACTTTATCCGCCTCCATCCAGTCTATTAATTGTTGCCGGGAAGCTAGAGTA
AGTAGTTCGCCAGTTAATAGTTTGCGCAACGTTGTTGCCATTGCTACAGGCATCGTGGTGTCACGCTCGT
CGTTTGGTATGGCTTCATTCAGCTCCGGTTCCCAACGATCAAGGCGAGTTACATGATCCCCCATGTTGTG
CAAAAAAGCGGTTAGCTCCTTCGGTCCTCCGATCGTTGTCAGAAGTAAGTTGGCCGCAGTGTTATCACTC
ATGGTTATGGCAGCACTGCATAATTCTCTTACTGTCATGCCATCCGTAAGATGCTTTTCTGTGACTGGTG
AGTACTCAACCAAGTCATTCTGAGAATAGTGTATGCGGCGACCGAGTTGCTCTTGCCCGGCGTCAATACG
GGATAATACCGCGCCACATAGCAGAACTTTAAAAGTGCTCATCATTGGAAAACGTTCTTCGGGGCGAAAA
CTCTCAAGGATCTTACCGCTGTTGAGATCCAGTTCGATGTAACCCACTCGTGCACCCAACTGATCTTCAG
CATCTTTTACTTTCACCAGCGTTTCTGGGTGAGCAAAAACAGGAAGGCAAAATGCCGCAAAAAAGGGAAT
AAGGGCGACACGGAAATGTTGAATACTCATACTCTTCCTTTTTCAATATTATTGAAGCATTTATCAGGGT
TATTGTCTCATGAGCGGATACATATTTGAATGTATTTAGAAAAATAAACAAATAGGGGTTCCGCGCACAT
TTCCCCGAAAAGTGCCACCTAAATTGTAAGCGTTAATATTTTGTTAAAATTCGCGTTAAATTTTTGTTAA
ATCAGCTCATTTTTTAACCAATAGGCCGAAATCGGCAAAATCCCTTATAAATCAAAAGAATAGACCGAGA
TAGGGT
[37 nt withheld, positions 6797-6833]
AAAGAACGTGGACTCCAACGTCAAAGG
[49 nt withheld, positions 6861-6909]
T
[91 nt withheld, positions 6911-7001]
CACAATGACGGCTACTACATGGTGCCATTCCTTCCTCTTTATAGGAATGGAGACTACCTCCTGTCCAACA
ATGCTCTTGGATACGAGTACGCCTACCTGTTGGACCCAGGTCATTGCACAACACCAGAAATGCCCTCTGA
TCTGCAAAAGACGTGAATATCTGTTCAGACACCCATATCCACTCTGTTCCACACAGGTCAGAGGTTTGTC
CAGGAGTTCTTGACAGAGGTGTAAAAAGTACTCAAAAATTTTACTCAAGTGAAAGTACAAGTACTTAGGG
AAAATTTTACTCAATTAAAAGTAAAAGTATCTGGCTAGAATCTTACTTGAGTAAAAGTAAAAAAGTACTC
CATTAAAATTGTACTTGAGTATTAAGGAAGTAAAAGGCTAGCAAGATCTGCTCGAGATACATTTGATTAG
AAGAGTTTGACTTGGGTTGATTATAGCAAATAGTGGAACACAAACAGATTTTGAAATATTCTTGCAAATT
TATTTATTAAATCCATTCAAATATTGTCATTTTTTGTACTGTGTAATTTATATTGATTTGCTCATACAAT
ATTTACATTTCGCTTAAACAATACACTATTATTTATATTTAAAAATAGCTATATATAAATCAAATGTATA
GCTCTTTTTTACACAATTAATCAAAGCTAAAATATTTGTCACACAAATACAGTAAGCCACTTCACAATGA
TATCTTCAAAATCTGTGCTTGACTGAATCATTTCATTTATTGTTTTGTAATTCACATTATACCTTACGTT
CTCCAGGCACAGTTTGAATTGTTGATAAATGAAGATAATACATCTGATTTAATTAGTCTCCTTTGTTTAT
AATAACTTTAATCTAATTTGATAGTAATAATTCCAGCAATACATCCATTACAATAAAAATCGCTTTTTTA
TTTTGCACATTAGTTTGCCGGTATTTGTTTAAAGTTTCACCATACTTTTAAATCATGTGCTATTTGAAAA
GGGCTGTTATGACTGGAATTAAATGTTTTTTTTT
Features (pLannotate 1.2.2; 17 found; start..end, strand, type, name):
   1793..1915    +  CDS            actba (fragment): ACTB1_DANRE - Also known as bact, bactin1, bactzf. Experimental evidence at protein level: Swiss-Prot protein existence level 1. Actin is a highly conserved protein that polymerizes to produce filaments that form cross-linked networks in the cytoplasm of cells. Actin exists in both monomeric (G-actin) and polymeric (F-actin) forms, both forms playing key functions, such as cell motility and contraction. In addition to their role in the cytoplasmic cytoskeleton, G- and F-actin also localize in the nucleus, and regulate gene transcription and motility and repair of damaged DNA. From Danio rerio
   2641..2715    +  ncRNA          mir-101: Accession: RF00253 - mir-101 microRNA precursor family
   3139..3157    -  misc_feature   MCS (fragment): pBluescript multiple cloning site
   3172..3861    +  CDS            Dendra2: Dendra2 is a photoconvertible green fluorescent protein published in 2006, derived from Dendronephthya sp.. It has high acid sensitivity.
   3869..3952    +  CDS            large T antigen (fragment): large T antigen from SV40 (simian virus 40)
   3975..4096    +  polyA_signal   SV40 poly(A) signal: SV40 polyadenylation signal
   4103..4188    -  rep_origin     M13 ori (fragment): M13 bacteriophage origin of replication; arrow indicates direction of (+) strand synthesis
   4480..4498    -  promoter       T3 promoter: promoter for bacteriophage T3 RNA polymerase
   4543..4559    -  protein_bind   lac operator: The lac repressor binds to the lac operator to inhibit transcription in E. coli. This inhibition can be relieved by adding lactose or isopropyl-β-D-thiogalactopyranoside (IPTG). lac repressor encoded by lacI
   4567..4597    -  promoter       lac promoter: promoter for the E. coli lac operon
   4612..4633    -  protein_bind   CAP binding site: CAP binding activates transcription in the presence of cAMP. E. coli catabolite activator protein
   4646..4738    -  CDS            lacI (fragment): lac repressor; lacI; The lac repressor binds to the lac operator to inhibit transcription in E. coli. This inhibition can be relieved by adding lactose or isopropyl-β-D-thiogalactopyranoside (IPTG).
   4921..5509    -  rep_origin     ori: high-copy-number ColE1/pMB1/pBR322/pUC origin of replication
   5680..6540    -  CDS            AmpR: β-lactamase; bla; confers resistance to ampicillin, carbenicillin, and related antibiotics
   6541..6645    -  promoter       AmpR promoter: bla
   6671..7001    -  rep_origin     f1 ori (fragment) (sequence partly withheld): f1 bacteriophage origin of replication; arrow indicates direction of (+) strand synthesis
   6999..7226    +  CDS            tyr (fragment) (sequence partly withheld): TYRO_ORYLA - Also known as tyro. Experimental evidence at transcript level: Swiss-Prot protein existence level 2. This is a copper-containing oxidase that functions in the formation of pigments such as melanins and other polyphenolic compounds. From Oryzias latipes (Japanese rice fish) (Japanese killifish).
