[The description below was written by a language model from this plasmid's Addgene catalogue record and pLannotate feature annotations shown in this document.]
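Description:
Tol2-lyzC-microRNA 101a-Dendra2 is an 8,015-nt zebrafish transgenesis plasmid built on a Tol2 transposon backbone and designed to overexpress a microRNA together with the fluorescent protein Dendra2. It is maintained in E. coli through a high-copy ColE1/pUC-type origin and selected with ampicillin via the AmpR (β-lactamase) gene and its promoter. Remnants of a pBluescript-style cloning vector are also annotated, including partial f1 and M13 origins, a T3 promoter, lac promoter/operator elements and a multiple cloning site fragment.

The payload, of zebrafish origin and assembled by ligation-independent cloning, places a mir-101 family precursor upstream of the Dendra2 coding sequence. This is followed by an SV40 large T antigen fragment and the SV40 polyadenylation signal, which terminates the transcript. A short fragment matching zebrafish β-actin (actba) lies upstream of the microRNA hairpin. It may be flanking sequence in which the hairpin is embedded, though the record does not explain its role. The name indicates that expression is driven by a lyzC (lysozyme C) promoter, which is generally used for neutrophil-restricted expression in zebrafish, but neither this promoter nor the Tol2 terminal repeats were annotated in the feature table. The medaka tyrosinase fragment detected next to the f1 ori is probably a trace of the Tol2 element, which was originally found in that gene.

When delivered with Tol2 transposase, such a cassette integrates into the genome. Dendra2, a green-to-red photoconvertible protein, then marks the cells that overexpress miR-101a and allows them to be tracked. The associated publication describes a phenotypic microRNA screen examining neutrophil migration.
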