Addgene plasmid #97110: Tol2-lyzC-microRNA 101a-Dendra2
Purpose: overexpression of microRNA and Dendra2 in Zebrafish
Depositing lab: Qing Deng. Depositing organization: Purdue University. Publication: Phenotypical microRNA screen reveals a noncanonical role of CDK2 in regulating neutrophil migration. Hsu AY, Wang D, Liu S, Lu J, Syahirah R, Bennin DA, Huttenlocher A, Umulis DM, Wan J, Deng Q. Proc Natl Acad Sci U S A. 2019 Aug 26. pii: 1905221116. doi: 10.1073/pnas.1905221116. PubMed 31451657.
Backbone
  Vector backbone: Tol2
  Vector type: Zebrafish
Growth in bacteria
  Bacterial resistance: Ampicillin, 100 μg/mL
  Growth temperature: 37°C
  Growth strain: DH5alpha
  Copy number: High Copy
Gene/Insert
  Gene/Insert name: microRNA 101a Dendra2
  Species: D. rerio (zebrafish)
  Cloning method: Ligation Independent Cloning
Terms and licenses: Academic/Nonprofit Terms; Industry Terms: Not Available to Industry
How to cite: Tol2-lyzC-microRNA 101a-Dendra2 was a gift from Qing Deng (Addgene plasmid # 97110 ; http://n2t.net/addgene:97110 ; RRID:Addgene_97110)
